Addgene plasmid #184294: pX601-AAV-CMV::NLS-SaCas9-NLS-3xHA-bGHpA;U6::BsaI-sgRNA-Adrb1
Purpose: A single vector containing Cas9 from Staphylococcus aureus (SaCas9) and its sgRNA targeting Adrb1
Depositing lab: Bernardo Sabatini. Depositing organization: Harvard Medical School.
Backbone
  Vector backbone: pX601-AAV-CMV::NLS-SaCas9-NLS-3xHA-bGHpA;U6::BsaI-sgRNA
  Total vector size (bp): 7447
  Modifications to backbone: sgRNA targeting Adrb1 was inserted via BsaI restriction digest
  Vector type: Mammalian Expression, AAV, CRISPR
Growth in bacteria
  Bacterial resistance: Ampicillin, 100 μg/mL
  Growth temperature: 30°C
  Growth strain: NEB Stable
  Copy number: Unknown
Gene/Insert
  Gene/Insert name: sgRNA-Adrb1
Resource information
  A portion of this plasmid was derived from a plasmid made by: The backbone vector is from Addgene and was cloned and validated at the Genome Engineering & iPSC Center.
Terms and licenses: Academic/Nonprofit Terms; Industry Terms: Not Available to Industry
How to cite: pX601-AAV-CMV::NLS-SaCas9-NLS-3xHA-bGHpA;U6::BsaI-sgRNA-Adrb1 was a gift from Bernardo Sabatini (Addgene plasmid # 184294 ; http://n2t.net/addgene:184294 ; RRID:Addgene_184294)
