[The description below was written by a language model from this plasmid's Addgene catalogue record and pLannotate feature annotations shown in this document.]
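Description:
pX601-AAV-CMV::NLS-SaCas9-NLS-3xHA-bGHpA;U6::BsaI-sgRNA-Adrb1 is a 7,447 bp all-in-one AAV transfer plasmid for CRISPR genome editing in mammalian cells. It carries both the Staphylococcus aureus Cas9 nuclease and a single guide RNA directed against Adrb1. It is built on the pX601 backbone, and the Adrb1-targeting spacer was inserted at the BsaI cloning site. The plasmid is propagated in E. coli through a high-copy ColE1/pUC-type origin with ampicillin selection (AmpR under its own bla promoter). It also contains an f1 phage origin. Short fragments annotated as bom and rop appear to be backbone remnants.

The payload lies between AAV2 inverted terminal repeats, which allow the intervening DNA to be packaged into recombinant AAV particles when helper and rep/cap functions are supplied. The right ITR is annotated in full, whereas the left one is detected only as short fragments, which may reflect the difficulty of sequencing or annotating these repeats. Within the cassette, the CMV enhancer and promoter drive SaCas9. The coding sequence is followed by a nucleoplasmin bipartite NLS and a 3xHA epitope tag for detection, and it ends at the bovine growth hormone polyadenylation signal. The construct name also indicates an N-terminal NLS, although the feature table does not annotate it separately. Downstream, a human U6 RNA polymerase III promoter transcribes the Adrb1 spacer fused to the SaCas9 guide RNA scaffold. SaCas9 is compact enough for nuclease and guide to fit in a single AAV genome, so the plasmid suits viral delivery for disrupting Adrb1. The record does not state the target species, the guide's position in the gene, or the intended tissue.
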