Features (pLannotate 1.2.2; 20 found; start..end, strand, type, name):
    145..172     +  repeat_region  AAV2 ITR (fragment): inverted terminal repeat of adeno-associated virus serotype 2 inverted
    201..228     +  repeat_region  AAV2 ITR (fragment): inverted terminal repeat of adeno-associated virus serotype 2 inverted
    287..666     +  enhancer       CMV enhancer: human cytomegalovirus immediate early enhancer
    667..870     +  promoter       CMV promoter: human cytomegalovirus (CMV) immediate early promoter
    946..4101    +  CDS            cas9: CAS9_STAAU - Experimental evidence at protein level: Swiss-Prot protein existence level 1. CRISPR (clustered regularly interspaced short palindromic repeat) is an adaptive immune system that provides protection against mobile genetic elements (viruses, transposable elements and conjugative plasmids). CRISPR clusters contain spacers, sequences complementary to antecedent mobile elements, and target invading nucleic acids. CRISPR clusters are transcribed and processed into CRISPR RNA (crRNA). In type II CRISPR systems correct processing of pre-crRNA requires a trans- encoded small RNA (tracrRNA)
   4102..4149    +  CDS            nucleoplasmin NLS: bipartite nuclear localization signal from nucleoplasmin
   4156..4172    +  CDS            3xHA (fragment): three tandem HA epitope tags
   4183..4199    +  CDS            3xHA (fragment): three tandem HA epitope tags
   4210..4238    +  CDS            3xHA (fragment): three tandem HA epitope tags
   4270..4381    +  polyA_signal   bGH poly(A) signal: bovine growth hormone polyadenylation signal
   4484..4724    +  promoter       U6 promoter: RNA polymerase III promoter for human U6 snRNA
   4754..4829    +  misc_RNA       Sa gRNA scaffold: guide RNA scaffold for the Staphylococcus aureus CRISPR/Cas9 system
   4843..4983    +  repeat_region  AAV2 ITR: inverted terminal repeat of adeno-associated virus serotype 2 inverted
   4988..5039    -  misc_feature   bom (fragment): basis of mobility region from pBR322
   5058..5513    +  rep_origin     f1 ori (sequence partly withheld): f1 bacteriophage origin of replication; arrow indicates direction of (+) strand synthesis
   5514..5563    -  misc_feature   bom (fragment): basis of mobility region from pBR322
   5665..5700    -  CDS            rop (fragment): Rop protein, which maintains plasmids at low copy number; rop
   5795..5899    +  promoter       AmpR promoter: bla
   5900..6760    +  CDS            AmpR: β-lactamase; bla; confers resistance to ampicillin, carbenicillin, and related antibiotics
   6931..72      +  rep_origin     ori (across the origin): high-copy-number ColE1/pMB1/pBR322/pUC origin of replication
>Addgene plasmid #184294 | pX601-AAV-CMV::NLS-SaCas9-NLS-3xHA-bGHpA;U6::BsaI-sgRNA-Adrb1 | addgene full sequence | sequence record 362038 | Addgene NGS Result
GTCGGGTTTCGCCACCTCTGACTTGAGCGTCGATTTTTGTGATGCTCGTCAGGGGGGCGGAGCCTATGGA
AAAACGCCAGCAACGCGGCCTTTTTACGGTTCCTGGCCTTTTGCTGGCCTTTTGCTCACATGTCCTGCAG
GCAGCTGCGCGCTCGCTCGCTCACTGAGGCCGCCCGGGCGTCGGGCGACCTTTGGTCGCCCGGCCTCAGT
GAGCGAGCGAGCGCGCAGAGAGGGAGTGGCCAACTCCATCACTAGGGGTTCCTGCGGCCTCTAGACTCGA
GGCGTTGACATTGATTATTGACTAGTTATTAATAGTAATCAATTACGGGGTCATTAGTTCATAGCCCATA
TATGGAGTTCCGCGTTACATAACTTACGGTAAATGGCCCGCCTGGCTGACCGCCCAACGACCCCCGCCCA
TTGACGTCAATAATGACGTATGTTCCCATAGTAACGCCAATAGGGACTTTCCATTGACGTCAATGGGTGG
AGTATTTACGGTAAACTGCCCACTTGGCAGTACATCAAGTGTATCATATGCCAAGTACGCCCCCTATTGA
CGTCAATGACGGTAAATGGCCCGCCTGGCATTATGCCCAGTACATGACCTTATGGGACTTTCCTACTTGG
CAGTACATCTACGTATTAGTCATCGCTATTACCATGGTGATGCGGTTTTGGCAGTACATCAATGGGCGTG
GATAGCGGTTTGACTCACGGGGATTTCCAAGTCTCCACCCCATTGACGTCAATGGGAGTTTGTTTTGGCA
CCAAAATCAACGGGACTTTCCAAAATGTCGTAACAACTCCGCCCCATTGACGCAAATGGGCGGTAGGCGT
GTACGGTGGGAGGTCTATATAAGCAGAGCTCTCTGGCTAACTACCGGTGCCACCATGGCCCCAAAGAAGA
AGCGGAAGGTCGGTATCCACGGAGTCCCAGCAGCCAAGCGGAACTACATCCTGGGCCTGGACATCGGCAT
CACCAGCGTGGGCTACGGCATCATCGACTACGAGACACGGGACGTGATCGATGCCGGCGTGCGGCTGTTC
AAAGAGGCCAACGTGGAAAACAACGAGGGCAGGCGGAGCAAGAGAGGCGCCAGAAGGCTGAAGCGGCGGA
GGCGGCATAGAATCCAGAGAGTGAAGAAGCTGCTGTTCGACTACAACCTGCTGACCGACCACAGCGAGCT
GAGCGGCATCAACCCCTACGAGGCCAGAGTGAAGGGCCTGAGCCAGAAGCTGAGCGAGGAAGAGTTCTCT
GCCGCCCTGCTGCACCTGGCCAAGAGAAGAGGCGTGCACAACGTGAACGAGGTGGAAGAGGACACCGGCA
ACGAGCTGTCCACCAAAGAGCAGATCAGCCGGAACAGCAAGGCCCTGGAAGAGAAATACGTGGCCGAACT
GCAGCTGGAACGGCTGAAGAAAGACGGCGAAGTGCGGGGCAGCATCAACAGATTCAAGACCAGCGACTAC
GTGAAAGAAGCCAAACAGCTGCTGAAGGTGCAGAAGGCCTACCACCAGCTGGACCAGAGCTTCATCGACA
CCTACATCGACCTGCTGGAAACCCGGCGGACCTACTATGAGGGACCTGGCGAGGGCAGCCCCTTCGGCTG
GAAGGACATCAAAGAATGGTACGAGATGCTGATGGGCCACTGCACCTACTTCCCCGAGGAACTGCGGAGC
GTGAAGTACGCCTACAACGCCGACCTGTACAACGCCCTGAACGACCTGAACAATCTCGTGATCACCAGGG
ACGAGAACGAGAAGCTGGAATATTACGAGAAGTTCCAGATCATCGAGAACGTGTTCAAGCAGAAGAAGAA
GCCCACCCTGAAGCAGATCGCCAAAGAAATCCTCGTGAACGAAGAGGATATTAAGGGCTACAGAGTGACC
AGCACCGGCAAGCCCGAGTTCACCAACCTGAAGGTGTACCACGACATCAAGGACATTACCGCCCGGAAAG
AGATTATTGAGAACGCCGAGCTGCTGGATCAGATTGCCAAGATCCTGACCATCTACCAGAGCAGCGAGGA
CATCCAGGAAGAACTGACCAATCTGAACTCCGAGCTGACCCAGGAAGAGATCGAGCAGATCTCTAATCTG
AAGGGCTATACCGGCACCCACAACCTGAGCCTGAAGGCCATCAACCTGATCCTGGACGAGCTGTGGCACA
CCAACGACAACCAGATCGCTATCTTCAACCGGCTGAAGCTGGTGCCCAAGAAGGTGGACCTGTCCCAGCA
GAAAGAGATCCCCACCACCCTGGTGGACGACTTCATCCTGAGCCCCGTCGTGAAGAGAAGCTTCATCCAG
AGCATCAAAGTGATCAACGCCATCATCAAGAAGTACGGCCTGCCCAACGACATCATTATCGAGCTGGCCC
GCGAGAAGAACTCCAAGGACGCCCAGAAAATGATCAACGAGATGCAGAAGCGGAACCGGCAGACCAACGA
GCGGATCGAGGAAATCATCCGGACCACCGGCAAAGAGAACGCCAAGTACCTGATCGAGAAGATCAAGCTG
CACGACATGCAGGAAGGCAAGTGCCTGTACAGCCTGGAAGCCATCCCTCTGGAAGATCTGCTGAACAACC
CCTTCAACTATGAGGTGGACCACATCATCCCCAGAAGCGTGTCCTTCGACAACAGCTTCAACAACAAGGT
GCTCGTGAAGCAGGAAGAAAACAGCAAGAAGGGCAACCGGACCCCATTCCAGTACCTGAGCAGCAGCGAC
AGCAAGATCAGCTACGAAACCTTCAAGAAGCACATCCTGAATCTGGCCAAGGGCAAGGGCAGAATCAGCA
AGACCAAGAAAGAGTATCTGCTGGAAGAACGGGACATCAACAGGTTCTCCGTGCAGAAAGACTTCATCAA
CCGGAACCTGGTGGATACCAGATACGCCACCAGAGGCCTGATGAACCTGCTGCGGAGCTACTTCAGAGTG
AACAACCTGGACGTGAAAGTGAAGTCCATCAATGGCGGCTTCACCAGCTTTCTGCGGCGGAAGTGGAAGT
TTAAGAAAGAGCGGAACAAGGGGTACAAGCACCACGCCGAGGACGCCCTGATCATTGCCAACGCCGATTT
CATCTTCAAAGAGTGGAAGAAACTGGACAAGGCCAAAAAAGTGATGGAAAACCAGATGTTCGAGGAAAAG
CAGGCCGAGAGCATGCCCGAGATCGAAACCGAGCAGGAGTACAAAGAGATCTTCATCACCCCCCACCAGA
TCAAGCACATTAAGGACTTCAAGGACTACAAGTACAGCCACCGGGTGGACAAGAAGCCTAATAGAGAGCT
GATTAACGACACCCTGTACTCCACCCGGAAGGACGACAAGGGCAACACCCTGATCGTGAACAATCTGAAC
GGCCTGTACGACAAGGACAATGACAAGCTGAAAAAGCTGATCAACAAGAGCCCCGAAAAGCTGCTGATGT
ACCACCACGACCCCCAGACCTACCAGAAACTGAAGCTGATTATGGAACAGTACGGCGACGAGAAGAATCC
CCTGTACAAGTACTACGAGGAAACCGGGAACTACCTGACCAAGTACTCCAAAAAGGACAACGGCCCCGTG
ATCAAGAAGATTAAGTATTACGGCAACAAACTGAACGCCCATCTGGACATCACCGACGACTACCCCAACA
GCAGAAACAAGGTCGTGAAGCTGTCCCTGAAGCCCTACAGATTCGACGTGTACCTGGACAATGGCGTGTA
CAAGTTCGTGACCGTGAAGAATCTGGATGTGATCAAAAAAGAAAACTACTACGAAGTGAATAGCAAGTGC
TATGAGGAAGCTAAGAAGCTGAAGAAGATCAGCAACCAGGCCGAGTTTATCGCCTCCTTCTACAACAACG
ATCTGATCAAGATCAACGGCGAGCTGTATAGAGTGATCGGCGTGAACAACGACCTGCTGAACCGGATCGA
AGTGAACATGATCGACATCACCTACCGCGAGTACCTGGAAAACATGAACGACAAGAGGCCCCCCAGGATC
ATTAAGACAATCGCCTCCAAGACCCAGAGCATTAAGAAGTACAGCACAGACATTCTGGGCAACCTGTATG
AAGTGAAATCTAAGAAGCACCCTCAGATCATCAAAAAGGGCAAAAGGCCGGCGGCCACGAAAAAGGCCGG
CCAGGCAAAAAAGAAAAAGGGATCCTACCCATACGATGTTCCAGATTACGCTTACCCATACGATGTTCCA
GATTACGCTTACCCATACGATGTTCCAGATTACGCTTAAGAATTCCTAGAGCTCGCTGATCAGCCTCGAC
TGTGCCTTCTAGTTGCCAGCCATCTGTTGTTTGCCCCTCCCCCGTGCCTTCCTTGACCCTGGAAGGTGCC
ACTCCCACTGTCCTTTCCTAATAAAATGAGGAAATTGCATCGCATTGTCTGAGTAGGTGTCATTCTATTC
TGGGGGGTGGGGTGGGGCAGGACAGCAAGGGGGAGGATTGGGAAGAGAATAGCAGGCATGCTGGGGAGGT
ACCGAGGGCCTATTTCCCATGATTCCTTCATATTTGCATATACGATACAAGGCTGTTAGAGAGATAATTG
GAATTAATTTGACTGTAAACACAAAGATATTAGTACAAAATACGTGACGTAGAAAGTAATAATTTCTTGG
GTAGTTTGCAGTTTTAAAATTATGTTTTAAAATGGACTATCATATGCTTACCGTAACTTGAAAGTATTTC
GATTTCTTGGCTTTATATATCTTGTGGAAAGGACGAAACACCGGCGCGGCGGACGACAGGTTGGTTTTAG
TACTCTGGAAACAGAATCTACTAAAACAAGGCAAAATGCCGTGTTTATCTCGTCAACTTGTTGGCGAGAT
TTTTGCGGCCGCAGGAACCCCTAGTGATGGAGTTGGCCACTCCCTCTCTGCGCGCTCGCTCGCTCACTGA
GGCCGGGCGACCAAAGGTCGCCCGACGCCCGGGCTTTGCCCGGGCGGCCTCAGTGAGCGAGCGAGCGCGC
AGCTGCCTGCAGGGGCGCCTGATGCGGTATTTTCTCCTTACGCATCTGTGCGGTATTTCACACCGCATA
[95 nt withheld, positions 5040-5134]
T
[46 nt withheld, positions 5136-5181]
C
[141 nt withheld, positions 5183-5323]
CCTTTGACGTTGGAGTCCACGTTCTTT
[37 nt withheld, positions 5351-5387]
ACTCTATCTCGGGCTATTCTTTTGATTTATAAGGGATTTTGCCGATTTCGGTCTATTGGTTAAAAAATGA
GCTGATTTAACAAAAATTTAACGCGAATTTTAACAAAATATTAACGTTTACAATTTTATGGTGCACTCTC
AGTACAATCTGCTCTGATGCCGCATAGTTAAGCCAGCCCCGACACCCGCCAACACCCGCTGACGCGCCCT
GACGGGCTTGTCTGCTCCCGGCATCCGCTTACAGACAAGCTGTGACCGTCTCCGGGAGCTGCATGTGTCA
GAGGTTTTCACCGTCATCACCGAAACGCGCGAGACGAAAGGGCCTCGTGATACGCCTATTTTTATAGGTT
AATGTCATGATAATAATGGTTTCTTAGACGTCAGGTGGCACTTTTCGGGGAAATGTGCGCGGAACCCCTA
TTTGTTTATTTTTCTAAATACATTCAAATATGTATCCGCTCATGAGACAATAACCCTGATAAATGCTTCA
ATAATATTGAAAAAGGAAGAGTATGAGTATTCAACATTTCCGTGTCGCCCTTATTCCCTTTTTTGCGGCA
TTTTGCCTTCCTGTTTTTGCTCACCCAGAAACGCTGGTGAAAGTAAAAGATGCTGAAGATCAGTTGGGTG
CACGAGTGGGTTACATCGAACTGGATCTCAACAGCGGTAAGATCCTTGAGAGTTTTCGCCCCGAAGAACG
TTTTCCAATGATGAGCACTTTTAAAGTTCTGCTATGTGGCGCGGTATTATCCCGTATTGACGCCGGGCAA
GAGCAACTCGGTCGCCGCATACACTATTCTCAGAATGACTTGGTTGAGTACTCACCAGTCACAGAAAAGC
ATCTTACGGATGGCATGACAGTAAGAGAATTATGCAGTGCTGCCATAACCATGAGTGATAACACTGCGGC
CAACTTACTTCTGACAACGATCGGAGGACCGAAGGAGCTAACCGCTTTTTTGCACAACATGGGGGATCAT
GTAACTCGCCTTGATCGTTGGGAACCGGAGCTGAATGAAGCCATACCAAACGACGAGCGTGACACCACGA
TGCCTGTAGCAATGGCAACAACGTTGCGCAAACTATTAACTGGCGAACTACTTACTCTAGCTTCCCGGCA
ACAATTAATAGACTGGATGGAGGCGGATAAAGTTGCAGGACCACTTCTGCGCTCGGCCCTTCCGGCTGGC
TGGTTTATTGCTGATAAATCTGGAGCCGGTGAGCGTGGAAGCCGCGGTATCATTGCAGCACTGGGGCCAG
ATGGTAAGCCCTCCCGTATCGTAGTTATCTACACGACGGGGAGTCAGGCAACTATGGATGAACGAAATAG
ACAGATCGCTGAGATAGGTGCCTCACTGATTAAGCATTGGTAACTGTCAGACCAAGTTTACTCATATATA
CTTTAGATTGATTTAAAACTTCATTTTTAATTTAAAAGGATCTAGGTGAAGATCCTTTTTGATAATCTCA
TGACCAAAATCCCTTAACGTGAGTTTTCGTTCCACTGAGCGTCAGACCCCGTAGAAAAGATCAAAGGATC
TTCTTGAGATCCTTTTTTTCTGCGCGTAATCTGCTGCTTGCAAACAAAAAAACCACCGCTACCAGCGGTG
GTTTGTTTGCCGGATCAAGAGCTACCAACTCTTTTTCCGAAGGTAACTGGCTTCAGCAGAGCGCAGATAC
CAAATACTGTTCTTCTAGTGTAGCCGTAGTTAGGCCACCACTTCAAGAACTCTGTAGCACCGCCTACATA
CCTCGCTCTGCTAATCCTGTTACCAGTGGCTGCTGCCAGTGGCGATAAGTCGTGTCTTACCGGGTTGGAC
TCAAGACGATAGTTACCGGATAAGGCGCAGCGGTCGGGCTGAACGGGGGGTTCGTGCACACAGCCCAGCT
TGGAGCGAACGACCTACACCGAACTGAGATACCTACAGCGTGAGCTATGAGAAAGCGCCACGCTTCCCGA
AGGGAGAAAGGCGGACAGGTATCCGGTAAGCGGCAGGGTCGGAACAGGAGAGCGCACGAGGGAGCTTCCA
GGGGGAAACGCCTGGTATCTTTATAGTCCT
